Addgene plasmid #206815: pJethlpAmNeonGreenEry
Purpose: Template for hlpA-mneongreen amplification associated with erythromycin resistance gene
Depositing lab: Virginie Libante. Depositing organization: Universite de Lorraine. Publication: A modular genetic toolbox for precise gene regulation and multi-color imaging in streptococci. Mignolet J, Schmid A, Staub J, van der Meer JR, Veening JW, Libante V. Microlife. 2026 Feb 26;7:uqag006. doi: 10.1093/femsml/uqag006. eCollection 2026. PubMed 41834799.
Backbone
  Vector backbone: ClonepJetPCR
  Backbone manufacturer: Thermo Scientific
  Backbone size w/o insert (bp): 2715
  Vector type: Synthetic Biology
  Selectable markers: Erythromycin
Growth in bacteria
  Bacterial resistance: Ampicillin, 100 μg/mL
  Growth temperature: 37°C
  Growth strain: DH5alpha
  Copy number: High Copy
Gene/Insert
  Gene/Insert name: hlpA
  Species: Streptococcus pneumoniae
  Insert size (bp): 1977
  Tag / fusion protein: mNeonGreen (C terminal on insert)
  Cloning method: Ligation Independent Cloning
  Sequencing primers: 5′ T7 promoter; 3′ M13-R(-46)
Resource information
  A portion of this plasmid was derived from a plasmid made by: Jan-Willem Veening Département de microbiologie fondamentale (DMF), Université de Lausanne
Terms and licenses: Academic/Nonprofit Terms; Industry Terms: Not Available to Industry
Depositor comments: erm(B) gene under its own promoter is placed downstream of hlpA-mNeonGreen gene ; Please visit https://doi.org/10.1101/2025.05.10.653270 for bioRxiv preprint.
How to cite: pJethlpAmNeonGreenEry was a gift from Virginie Libante (Addgene plasmid # 206815 ; http://n2t.net/addgene:206815 ; RRID:Addgene_206815)
