[The description below was written by a language model from this plasmid's Addgene catalogue record and pLannotate feature annotations shown in this document.]
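Description:
pJethlpAmNeonGreenEry is a high-copy E. coli cloning plasmid built on the Thermo Scientific CloneJET PCR-cloning backbone and classed as a synthetic biology vector. It is not intended to act as an expression or shuttle vector. Instead, it serves as a PCR template from which an hlpA-mNeonGreen cassette linked to an erythromycin resistance gene can be amplified. In E. coli it is maintained through a ColE1/pUC-type origin and selected with ampicillin via the bla gene and its own promoter. The feature table also shows typical remnants of the positive-selection cloning site: a fragment of the eco47IR lethal gene driven by a lac UV5 promoter with a CAP binding site, a small lacI fragment, and a T7 promoter upstream of the insert that doubles as a sequencing primer site.

The roughly 2 kb insert carries hlpA, recorded as coming from Streptococcus pneumoniae; the automated annotation matched it to the homologous hup gene of S. mutans. It encodes a histone-like DNA-binding protein and is fused at its C terminus to the bright, fast-maturing monomeric green fluorescent protein mNeonGreen. Because the protein binds DNA, such a fusion would be expected to label the nucleoid. Downstream, in the same orientation, lies erm(B) under its own promoter. This gene encodes a 23S rRNA methyltransferase that confers macrolide-lincosamide-streptogramin B resistance, providing erythromycin selection in streptococci. The promoter driving the hlpA fusion is not stated in the record. The plasmid belongs to a modular toolbox for gene regulation and multi-colour imaging in streptococci, and part of it derives from a plasmid made in another laboratory.
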