Features (pLannotate 1.2.2; 11 found; start..end, strand, type, name):
    305..323     +  promoter       T7 promoter: promoter for bacteriophage T7 RNA polymerase
    373..645     +  CDS            hup: DBH_STRMU - Also known as hlpA. Experimental evidence at protein level: Swiss-Prot protein existence level 1. Histone-like DNA-binding protein which is capable of wrapping DNA to stabilize it, and thus to prevent its denaturation under extreme environmental conditions. Seems also to act as a fortuitous virulence factor in delayed sequelae by binding to heparan sulfate-proteoglycans in the extracellular matrix of target organs and acting as a nidus for in situ immune complex formation. From Streptococcus mutans serotype c (strain ATCC 700610 / UA159).
    682..1383    +  CDS            mNeonGreen: mNeonGreen is a basic (constitutively fluorescent) green/yellow fluorescent protein published in 2013, derived from Branchiostoma lanceolatum. It is reported to be a very rapidly-maturing monomer with moderate acid sensitivity.
   1500..2234    +  CDS            erm: ERM_STREE - Experimental evidence at protein level: Swiss-Prot protein existence level 1. This protein produces a dimethylation of the adenine residue at position 2085 in 23S rRNA, resulting in reduced affinity between ribosomes and macrolide-lincosamide-streptogramin B antibiotics. From Streptococcus pneumoniae.
   2345..2473    -  CDS            eco47IR (fragment): T2E7_ECOLX - Protein predicted: Swiss-Prot protein existence level 4. Recognizes the double-stranded sequence GGWCC and cleaves after G-1. From Escherichia coli.
   2526..2556    -  promoter       lac UV5 promoter: E. coli lac promoter with an "up" mutation
   2571..2592    -  protein_bind   CAP binding site: CAP binding activates transcription in the presence of cAMP. E. coli catabolite activator protein
   2617..2700    -  CDS            lacI (fragment): lac repressor; lacI; The lac repressor binds to the lac operator to inhibit transcription in E. coli. This inhibition can be relieved by adding lactose or isopropyl-β-D-thiogalactopyranoside (IPTG).
   2883..3471    -  rep_origin     ori: high-copy-number ColE1/pMB1/pBR322/pUC origin of replication
   3642..4502    -  CDS            AmpR: β-lactamase; bla; confers resistance to ampicillin, carbenicillin, and related antibiotics
   4503..4607    -  promoter       AmpR promoter: bla
>Addgene plasmid #206815 | pJethlpAmNeonGreenEry | addgene full sequence | sequence record 415195 | Addgene NGS Result
GCCCCTGCAGCCGAATTATATTATTTTTGCCAAATAATTTTTAACAAAAGCTCTGAAGTCTTCTTCATTT
AAATTCTTAGATGATACTTCATCTGGAAAATTGTCCCAATTAGTAGCATCACGCTGTGAGTAAGTTCTAA
ACCATTTTTTTATTGTTGTATTATCTCTAATCTTACTACTCGATGAGTTTTCGGTATTATCTCTATTTTT
AACTTGGAGCAGGTTCCATTCATTGTTTTTTTCATCATAGTGAATAAAATCAACTGCTTTAACACTTGTG
CCTGAACACCATATCCATCCGGCGTAATACGACTCACTATAGGGAGAGCGGCCGCCAGATCTTCCGGATG
GCTCGAGTTTTTCAGCAAGATCATGGCAAACAAACAAGATTTGATCGCTAAAGTAGCAGAAGCTACAGAA
TTGACTAAGAAAGACTCAGCAGCAGCAGTTGAAGCTGTATTTGCAGCAGTAGCTGACTATCTTGCAGCTG
GTGAAAAAGTTCAATTGATCGGTTTTGGTAACTTTGAAGTTCGTGAGCGTGCAGAACGTAAAGGTCGCAA
CCCACAAACTGGTAAAGAAATGACAATTGCAGCTTCTAAAGTACCAGCATTCAAAGCTGGTAAAGCTCTT
AAAGACGCTGTTAAAGGATCCGGATCTGGTGGAGAAGCTGCAGCTAAAGGATCAGTCTCTGAAGAAGATA
ATATGGCTAGTTTGCCTGCTACCCACGAATTACACATTTTTGGATCAATCAATGGAGTCGATTTTGATAT
GGTTGGTCAAGGAACCGGTAATCCAAATGATGGATACGAAGAATTGAATCTTAAGAGTACTAAGGGTGAT
TTACAGTTTTCTCCATGGATTTTGGTCCCTCATATCGGATACGGTTTTCACCAATACTTGCCATATCCTG
ATGGAATGTCTCCTTTTCAGGCTGCAATGGTTGATGGATCAGGTTATCAAGTCCATCGTACAATGCAGTT
TGAAGATGGTGCTAGTCTTACCGTTAATTATCGTTACACATATGAAGGATCTCACATTAAAGGTGAAGCC
CAAGTAAAGGGAACAGGTTTTCCAGCAGATGGACCTGTTATGACTAATTCACTTACCGCCGCTGATTGGT
GTCGTAGTAAAAAGACTTATCCAAATGATAAGACAATCATCTCTACTTTTAAGTGGTCATACACAACTGG
AAATGGTAAACGTTATCGTTCAACTGCTCGTACCACATACACCTTTGCAAAACCAATGGCAGCCAATTAC
CTTAAGAATCAACCTATGTACGTCTTTCGTAAGACAGAACTTAAGCATTCTAAGACTGAACTTAATTTTA
AGGAATGGCAGAAGGCTTTTACTGATGTAATGGGTATGGATGAATTGTATAAATAATAAGAATTCCAAAC
TTAAGAGTGTGTTGATAGTGCAGTATCTTAAAATTTTGTATAATAGGAATTGAAGTTAAATTAGATGCTA
AAAATTTGTAATTAAGAAGGAGTGATTACATGAACAAAAATATAAAATATTCTCAAAACTTTTTAACGAG
TGAAAAAGTACTCAACCAAATAATAAAACAATTGAATTTAAAAGAAACCGATACCGTTTACGAAATTGGA
ACAGGTAAAGGGCATTTAACGACGAAACTGGCTAAAATAAGTAAACAGGTAACGTCTATTGAATTAGACA
GTCATCTATTCAACTTATCGTCAGAAAAATTAAAACTGAATACTCGTGTCACTTTAATTCACCAAGATAT
TCTACAGTTTCAATTCCCTAACAAACAGAGGTATAAAATTGTTGGGAGTATTCCTTACCATTTAAGCACA
CAAATTATTAAAAAAGTGGTTTTTGAAAGCCATGCGTCTGACATCTATCTGATTGTTGAAGAAGGATTCT
ACAAGCGTACCTTGGATATTCACCGAACACTAGGGTTGCTCTTGCACACTCAAGTCTCGATTCAGCAATT
GCTTAAGCTGCCAGCGGAATGCTTTCATCCTAAACCAAAAGTAAACAGTGTCTTAATAAAACTTACCCGC
CATACCACAGATGTTCCAGATAAATATTGGAAGCTATATACGTACTTTGTTTCAAAATGGGTCAATCGAG
AATATCGTCAACTGTTTACTAAAAATCAGTTTCATCAAGCAATGAAACACGCCAAAGTAAACAATTTAAG
TACCGTTACTTATGAGCAAGTATTGTCTATTTTTAATAGTTATCTATTATTTAACGGGAGGAAATAATTC
TATGAGTCGCTTTTGTAAATTTGGAAAGTTACACGTTACTAAAGGGAATGTAGATAAATTATTAGGTATA
CTACTGACAGCTTCCAAGGAGCTAAAGAGGTCCAAGCTTCAGGAAACTGAGACAGGAATTTTATTAAAAA
TTTAAATTTTGAAGAAAGTTCAGGGTTAATAGCATCCATTTTTTGCTTTGCAAGTTCCTCAGCATTCTTA
ACAAAAGACGTCTCTTTTGACATGTTTAAAGTTTAAACCTCCTGTGTGAAATTATTATCCGCTCATAATT
CCACACATTATACGAGCCGGAAGCATAAAGTGTAAAGCCTGGGGTGCCTAATGAGTGAGCTAACTCACAT
TAATTGCGTTGCGCTCACTGCCAATTGCTTTCCAGTCGGGAAACCTGTCGTGCCAGCTGCATTAATGAAT
CGGCCAACGCGCGGGGAGAGGCGGTTTGCGTATTGGGCGCTCTTCCGCTTCCTCGCTCACTGACTCGCTG
CGCTCGGTCGTTCGGCTGCGGCGAGCGGTATCAGCTCACTCAAAGGCGGTAATACGGTTATCCACAGAAT
CAGGGGATAACGCAGGAAAGAACATGTGAGCAAAAGGCCAGCAAAAGGCCAGGAACCGTAAAAAGGCCGC
GTTGCTGGCGTTTTTCCATAGGCTCCGCCCCCCTGACGAGCATCACAAAAATCGACGCTCAAGTCAGAGG
TGGCGAAACCCGACAGGACTATAAAGATACCAGGCGTTTCCCCCTGGAAGCTCCCTCGTGCGCTCTCCTG
TTCCGACCCTGCCGCTTACCGGATACCTGTCCGCCTTTCTCCCTTCGGGAAGCGTGGCGCTTTCTCATAG
CTCACGCTGTAGGTATCTCAGTTCGGTGTAGGTCGTTCGCTCCAAGCTGGGCTGTGTGCACGAACCCCCC
GTTCAGCCCGACCGCTGCGCCTTATCCGGTAACTATCGTCTTGAGTCCAACCCGGTAAGACACGACTTAT
CGCCACTGGCAGCAGCCACTGGTAACAGGATTAGCAGAGCGAGGTATGTAGGCGGTGCTACAGAGTTCTT
GAAGTGGTGGCCTAACTACGGCTACACTAGAAGAACAGTATTTGGTATCTGCGCTCTGCTGAAGCCAGTT
ACCTTCGGAAAAAGAGTTGGTAGCTCTTGATCCGGCAAACAAACCACCGCTGGTAGCGGTGGTTTTTTTG
TTTGCAAGCAGCAGATTACGCGCAGAAAAAAAGGATCTCAAGAAGATCCTTTGATCTTTTCTACGGGGTC
TGACGCTCAGTGGAACGAAAACTCACGTTAAGGGATTTTGGTCATGAGATTATCAAAAAGGATCTTCACC
TAGATCCTTTTAAATTAAAAATGAAGTTTTAAATCAATCTAAAGTATATATGAGTAAACTTGGTCTGACA
GTTACCAATGCTTAATCAGTGAGGCACCTATCTCAGCGATCTGTCTATTTCGTTCATCCATAGTTGCCTG
ACTCCCCGTCGTGTAGATAACTACGATACGGGAGGGCTTACCATCTGGCCCCAGTGCTGCAATGATACCG
CGAGACCCACGCTCACCGGCTCCAGATTTATCAGCAATAAACCAGCCAGCCGGAAGGGCCGAGCGCAGAA
GTGGTCCTGCAACTTTATCCGCCTCCATCCAGTCTATTAATTGTTGCCGGGAAGCTAGAGTAAGTAGTTC
GCCAGTTAATAGTTTGCGCAACGTTGTTGCCATTGCTACAGGCATCGTGGTGTCACGCTCGTCGTTTGGT
ATGGCTTCATTCAGCTCCGGTTCCCAACGATCAAGGCGAGTTACATGATCCCCCATGTTGTGCAAAAAAG
CGGTTAGCTCCTTCGGTCCTCCGATCGTTGTCAGAAGTAAGTTGGCCGCAGTGTTATCACTCATGGTTAT
GGCAGCACTGCATAATTCTCTTACTGTCATGCCATCCGTAAGATGCTTTTCTGTGACTGGTGAGTACTCA
ACCAAGTCATTCTGAGAATAGTGTATGCGGCGACCGAGTTGCTCTTGCCCGGCGTCAATACGGGATAATA
CCGCGCCACATAGCAGAACTTTAAAAGTGCTCATCATTGGAAAACGTTCTTCGGGGCGAAAACTCTCAAG
GATCTTACCGCTGTTGAGATCCAGTTCGATGTAACCCACTCGTGCACCCAACTGATCTTCAGCATCTTTT
ACTTTCACCAGCGTTTCTGGGTGAGCAAAAACAGGAAGGCAAAATGCCGCAAAAAAGGGAATAAGGGCGA
CACGGAAATGTTGAATACTCATACTCTTCCTTTTTCAATATTATTGAAGCATTTATCAGGGTTATTGTCT
CATGAGCGGATACATATTTGAATGTATTTAGAAAAATAAACAAATAGGGGTTCCGCGCACATTTCCCCGA
AAAGTGCCACCTGACGTCTAAGAAACCATTATTATCATGACATTAACCTATAAAAATAGGCGTATCACGA
GGCC
